Addgene plasmid #50344: pICH71431
Depositing lab: Sylvestre Marillonnet & Nicola Patron. Depositing organization: Leibniz Institute of Plant Biochemistry (IPB). Publication: A golden gate modular cloning toolbox for plants. Engler C, Youles M, Gruetzner R, Ehnert TM, Werner S, Jones JD, Patron NJ, Marillonnet S. ACS Synth Biol. 2014 Nov 21;3(11):839-43. doi: 10.1021/sb4001504. Epub 2014 Feb 20. PubMed 24933124.
Backbone
  Vector backbone: pICH41276
  Vector type: plant expression
Growth in bacteria
  Bacterial resistance: Spectinomycin, 50 μg/mL
  Growth temperature: 37°C
  Growth strain: DH5alpha
  Copy number: High Copy
Gene/Insert
  Gene/Insert name: 3'UTR, polyadenylation signal/terminator, ATPase (S. lycopersicum )
  Mutation: BsaI/BbsI sites removed by point-mutation
  Cloning method: Restriction Enzyme; 5′ cloning site BpiI (destroyed during cloning); 3′ cloning site BpiI (destroyed during cloning)
Terms and licenses: Academic/Nonprofit Terms; Industry Terms: Not Available to Industry
Depositor comments: insert can be released with BsaI
How to cite: pICH71431 was a gift from Sylvestre Marillonnet & Nicola Patron (Addgene plasmid # 50344 ; http://n2t.net/addgene:50344 ; RRID:Addgene_50344)
