[The description below was written by a language model from this plasmid's Addgene catalogue record and pLannotate feature annotations shown in this document.]
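Description:
pICH71431 is a small (about 2.7 kb) part-donor plasmid from a Golden Gate modular cloning (MoClo) toolbox for plants, built in the pICH41276 backbone. Although it is catalogued as a plant expression vector, it is not an expression construct in itself. It is a storage module for a single standardised part, which is meant to be combined with promoter, coding and other modules to build plant transcription units. It is propagated in E. coli from a high-copy ColE1/pUC-type origin and selected with spectinomycin through the aadA gene, which also confers streptomycin resistance. An AmpR (bla) promoter is annotated upstream of aadA. The short integrase, gentamicin acetyltransferase and lacI fragments in the feature tables appear to be non-functional remnants of the resistance cassette and the backbone's construction, not working genes.

The payload is the 3' untranslated region and polyadenylation signal/terminator of an ATPase gene from tomato (Solanum lycopersicum). When placed downstream of a coding sequence, it directs transcript 3'-end processing and termination in plant cells. Internal BsaI and BbsI (BpiI) sites were removed by point mutation, so the part is compatible with type IIS assembly. It was cloned through BpiI sites that were destroyed in the process, and it can be released with BsaI for one-pot assembly into higher-level vectors. The record does not state the fusion overhangs. Neither feature table annotates the terminator itself, which presumably lies in the unannotated region of the sequence. The two sequence records list the same features and differ only in start coordinate and by two nucleotides in length.
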