Features (pLannotate 1.2.2; 6 found; start..end, strand, type, name):
    495..544     +  CDS            lacI (fragment): lac repressor; lacI; The lac repressor binds to the lac operator to inhibit transcription in E. coli. This inhibition can be relieved by adding lactose or isopropyl-β-D-thiogalactopyranoside (IPTG).
   1167..1271    +  promoter       AmpR promoter: bla
   1262..1342    -  CDS            int (fragment): INT2_ECOLX - Protein inferred from homology: Swiss-Prot protein existence level 3. Putative integrase believed to be involved in the insertion of antibiotic resistance genes into plasmids and transposons. From Escherichia coli.
   1430..1486    +  CDS            GmR (fragment): gentamycin acetyltransferase; aacC1; confers resistance to gentamycin
   1493..2281    +  CDS            aadA: S3AD_ECOLX - Experimental evidence at protein level: Swiss-Prot protein existence level 1. Mediates bacterial resistance to the antibiotics streptomycin and spectinomycin. From Escherichia coli.
   2455..312     +  rep_origin     ori (across the origin): high-copy-number ColE1/pMB1/pBR322/pUC origin of replication
>Addgene plasmid #50344 | pICH71431 | addgene full sequence | sequence record 497555 | Addgene NGS Result
TCAAGACGATAGTTACCGGATAAGGCGCAGCGGTCGGGCTGAACGGGGGGTTCGTGCACACAGCCCAGCT
TGGAGCGAACGACCTACACCGAACTGAGATACCTACAGCGTGAGCTATGAGAAAGCGCCACGCTTCCCGA
AGGGAGAAAGGCGGACAGGTATCCGGTAAGCGGCAGGGTCGGAACAGGAGAGCGCACGAGGGAGCTTCCA
GGGGGAAACGCCTGGTATCTTTATAGTCCTGTCGGGTTTCGCCACCTCTGACTTGAGCGTCGATTTTTGT
GATGCTCGTCAGGGGGGCGGAGCCTATGGAAAAACGCCAGCAACGCGGCCTTTTTACGGTTCCTGGCCTT
TTGCTGGCCTTTTGCTCACATGTTCTTTCCTGCGTTATCCCCTGATTCTGTGGATAACCGTATTACCGCC
TTTGAGTGAGCTGATACCGCTCGCCGCAGCCGAACGACCGAGCGCAGCGAGTCAGTGAGCGAGGAAGCGG
AAGAGCGCCCAATACGCAAACCGCCTCTCCCCGCGCGTTGGCCGATTCATTAATCACTCTGTGGTCTCAG
CTTACCGCACTGTGTGTGGTTTCTCAAGACCAAGACAGCTAAAGCCTAAAGTCAGAGATCTAATATGTGT
ATTGTTATTCATGACACCACAGCTGCCACTTTTGGTGTTATGATCTGTTTGTAGAAGTAGGAATTCTTTT
TTTTCTACTTAATAATAGCTTAAAGAGCTGTGCAATTTGGTCTGTATTTTTTGTGTATTTTGCACTCATT
ATTTGTGAACAGTTTGAGAACTATTTATTTTCTAAGATTTGTGCACGTATGAACCACTTTTCATCTATAT
ACCACCATGTTTATTCTGCATCTATGGGATTGAGTTTGAATATTCGTTGATCAACAAAGTTATATTTGGT
GGATACTACTTGAAGGTGCATATACTTTGTGCTCATATATTTAGTTGATATTCTGGATTTTGAGCTGGAC
AAATTGATCAAGGTAGTCTAATCTGGTCTGGTTACTAATAAAACTCAAGAGATCACTGTCTCGCTTGAGA
CCACGAAGTGGCTCTTCAGTGGACGAAAGGGCCTCGTGATACGCCTATTTTTATAGGTTAATGTCATGAT
AATAATGGTTTCTTAGACGTCAGGTGGCACTTTTCGGGGAAATGTGCGCGGAACCCCTATTTGTTTATTT
TTCTAAATACATTCAAATATGTATCCGCTCATGAGACAATAACCCTGATAAATGCTTCAATAATATTGAA
AAAGGAAGAGTATGCGCTCACGCAACTGGTCCAGAACCTTGACCGAACGCAGCGGTGGTAACGGCGCAGT
GGCGGTTTTCATGGCTTGTTATGACTGTTTTTTTTTGGGGTACAGTCTATGCCTCGGGCATCCAAGCAGC
AAGCGCGTTACGCCGTGGGTCGATGTTTGATGTTATGGAGCAGCAACGATGTTACGCAGCAGGGCAGTCG
CCCTAAAACAAAGTTAAACATCATGAGGGAAGCGGTGATCGCCGAAGTATCGACTCAACTATCAGAGGTA
GTTGGCGTCATCGAGCGCCATCTCGAACCGACGTTGCTGGCCGTACATTTGTACGGCTCCGCAGTGGATG
GCGGCCTGAAGCCACACAGCGATATTGATTTGCTGGTTACGGTGACCGTAAGGCTTGATGAAACAACGCG
GCGAGCTTTGATCAACGACCTTTTGGAAACTTCGGCTTCCCCTGGAGAGAGCGAGATTCTCCGCGCTGTA
GAAGTCACCATTGTTGTGCACGACGACATCATTCCGTGGCGTTATCCAGCTAAGCGCGAACTGCAATTTG
GAGAATGGCAGCGCAATGACATTCTTGCAGGTATCTTCGAGCCAGCCACGATCGACATTGATCTGGCTAT
CTTGCTGACAAAAGCAAGAGAACATAGCGTTGCCTTGGTAGGTCCAGCGGCGGAGGAACTCTTTGATCCG
GTTCCTGAACAGGATCTATTTGAGGCGCTAAATGAAACCTTAACGCTATGGAACTCGCCGCCCGACTGGG
CTGGCGATGAGCGAAATGTAGTGCTTACGTTGTCCCGCATTTGGTACAGCGCAGTAACCGGCAAAATCGC
GCCGAAGGATGTCGCTGCCGACTGGGCAATGGAGCGCCTGCCGGCCCAGTATCAGCCCGTCATACTTGAA
GCTAGACAGGCTTATCTTGGACAAGAAGAAGATCGCTTGGCCTCGCGCGCAGATCAGTTGGAAGAATTTG
TCCATTACGTAAAAGGCGAGATCACCAAGGTAGTCGGCAAATAACTGTCAGACCAAGTTTACTCATATAT
ACTTTAGATTGATTTAAAACTTCATTTTTAATTTAAAAGGATCTAGGTGAAGATCCTTTTTGATAATCTC
ATGACCAAAATCCCTTAACGTGAGTTTTCGTTCCACTGAGCGTCAGACCCCGTAGAAAAGATCAAAGGAT
CTTCTTGAGATCCTTTTTTTCTGCGCGTAATCTGCTGCTTGCAAACAAAAAAACCACCGCTACCAGCGGT
GGTTTGTTTGCCGGATCAAGAGCTACCAACTCTTTTTCCGAAGGTAACTGGCTTCAGCAGAGCGCAGATA
CCAAATACTGTTCTTCTAGTGTAGCCGTAGTTAGGCCACCACTTCAAGAACTCTGTAGCACCGCCTACAT
ACCTCGCTCTGCTAATCCTGTTACCAGTGGCTGCTGCCAGTGGCGATAAGTCGTGTCTTACCGGGTTGGA
C
