Features (pLannotate 1.2.2; 6 found; start..end, strand, type, name):
    126..230     +  promoter       AmpR promoter: bla
    221..301     -  CDS            int (fragment): INT2_ECOLX - Protein inferred from homology: Swiss-Prot protein existence level 3. Putative integrase believed to be involved in the insertion of antibiotic resistance genes into plasmids and transposons. From Escherichia coli.
    387..443     +  CDS            GmR (fragment): gentamycin acetyltransferase; aacC1; confers resistance to gentamycin
    450..1238    +  CDS            aadA: S3AD_ECOLX - Experimental evidence at protein level: Swiss-Prot protein existence level 1. Mediates bacterial resistance to the antibiotics streptomycin and spectinomycin. From Escherichia coli.
   1412..2000    +  rep_origin     ori: high-copy-number ColE1/pMB1/pBR322/pUC origin of replication
   2183..2232    +  CDS            lacI (fragment): lac repressor; lacI; The lac repressor binds to the lac operator to inhibit transcription in E. coli. This inhibition can be relieved by adding lactose or isopropyl-β-D-thiogalactopyranoside (IPTG).
>Addgene plasmid #50344 | pICH71431 | analyzer sequence | sequence record 75101
CGCTTGAGACCACGAAGTGGCTCTTCAGTGGACGAAAGGGCCTCGTGATACGCCTATTTTTATAGGTTAA
TGTCATGATAATAATGGTTTCTTAGACGTCAGGTGGCACTTTTCGGGGAAATGTGCGCGGAACCCCTATT
TGTTTATTTTTCTAAATACATTCAAATATGTATCCGCTCATGAGACAATAACCCTGATAAATGCTTCAAT
AATATTGAAAAAGGAAGAGTATGCGCTCACGCAACTGGTCCAGAACCTTGACCGAACGCAGCGGTGGTAA
CGGCGCAGTGGCGGTTTTCATGGCTTGTTATGACTGTTTTTTTGGGGTACAGTCTATGCCTCGGGCATCC
AAGCAGCAAGCGCGTTACGCCGTGGGTCGATGTTTGATGTTATGGAGCAGCAACGATGTTACGCAGCAGG
GCAGTCGCCCTAAAACAAAGTTAAACATCATGAGGGAAGCGGTGATCGCCGAAGTATCGACTCAACTATC
AGAGGTAGTTGGCGTCATCGAGCGCCATCTCGAACCGACGTTGCTGGCCGTACATTTGTACGGCTCCGCA
GTGGATGGCGGCCTGAAGCCACACAGCGATATTGATTTGCTGGTTACGGTGACCGTAAGGCTTGATGAAA
CAACGCGGCGAGCTTTGATCAACGACCTTTTGGAAACTTCGGCTTCCCCTGGAGAGAGCGAGATTCTCCG
CGCTGTAGAAGTCACCATTGTTGTGCACGACGACATCATTCCGTGGCGTTATCCAGCTAAGCGCGAACTG
CAATTTGGAGAATGGCAGCGCAATGACATTCTTGCAGGTATCTTCGAGCCAGCCACGATCGACATTGATC
TGGCTATCTTGCTGACAAAAGCAAGAGAACATAGCGTTGCCTTGGTAGGTCCAGCGGCGGAGGAACTCTT
TGATCCGGTTCCTGAACAGGATCTATTTGAGGCGCTAAATGAAACCTTAACGCTATGGAACTCGCCGCCC
GACTGGGCTGGCGATGAGCGAAATGTAGTGCTTACGTTGTCCCGCATTTGGTACAGCGCAGTAACCGGCA
AAATCGCGCCGAAGGATGTCGCTGCCGACTGGGCAATGGAGCGCCTGCCGGCCCAGTATCAGCCCGTCAT
ACTTGAAGCTAGACAGGCTTATCTTGGACAAGAAGAAGATCGCTTGGCCTCGCGCGCAGATCAGTTGGAA
GAATTTGTCCATTACGTAAAAGGCGAGATCACCAAGGTAGTCGGCAAATAACTGTCAGACCAAGTTTACT
CATATATACTTTAGATTGATTTAAAACTTCATTTTTAATTTAAAAGGATCTAGGTGAAGATCCTTTTTGA
TAATCTCATGACCAAAATCCCTTAACGTGAGTTTTCGTTCCACTGAGCGTCAGACCCCGTAGAAAAGATC
AAAGGATCTTCTTGAGATCCTTTTTTTCTGCGCGTAATCTGCTGCTTGCAAACAAAAAAACCACCGCTAC
CAGCGGTGGTTTGTTTGCCGGATCAAGAGCTACCAACTCTTTTTCCGAAGGTAACTGGCTTCAGCAGAGC
GCAGATACCAAATACTGTCCTTCTAGTGTAGCCGTAGTTAGGCCACCACTTCAAGAACTCTGTAGCACCG
CCTACATACCTCGCTCTGCTAATCCTGTTACCAGTGGCTGCTGCCAGTGGCGATAAGTCGTGTCTTACCG
GGTTGGACTCAAGACGATAGTTACCGGATAAGGCGCAGCGGTCGGGCTGAACGGGGGGTTCGTGCACACA
GCCCAGCTTGGAGCGAACGACCTACACCGAACTGAGATACCTACAGCGTGAGCTATGAGAAAGCGCCACG
CTTCCCGAAGGGAGAAAGGCGGACAGGTATCCGGTAAGCGGCAGGGTCGGAACAGGAGAGCGCACGAGGG
AGCTTCCAGGGGGAAACGCCTGGTATCTTTATAGTCCTGTCGGGTTTCGCCACCTCTGACTTGAGCGTCG
ATTTTTGTGATGCTCGTCAGGGGGGCGGAGCCTATGGAAAAACGCCAGCAACGCGGCCTTTTTACGGTTC
CTGGCCTTTTGCTGGCCTTTTGCTCACATGTTCTTTCCTGCGTTATCCCCTGATTCTGTGGATAACCGTA
TTACCGCCTTTGAGTGAGCTGATACCGCTCGCCGCAGCCGAACGACCGAGCGCAGCGAGTCAGTGAGCGA
GGAAGCGGAAGAGCGCCCAATACGCAAACCGCCTCTCCCCGCGCGTTGGCCGATTCATTAATCACTCTGT
GGTCTCAGCTTACCGCACTGTGTGTGGTTTCTCAAGACCAAGACAGCTAAAGCCTAAAGTCAGAGATCTA
ATATGTGTATTGTTATTCATGACACCACAGCTGCCACTTTTGGTGTTATGATCTGTTTGTAGAAGTAGGA
ATTCTTTTTTTTCTACTTAATAATAGCTTAAAGAGCTGTGCAATTTGGTCTGTATTTTTTGTGTATTTTG
CACTCATTATTTGTGAACAGTTTGAGAACTATTTATTTTCTAAGATTTGTGCACGTATGAACCACTTTTC
ATCTATATACCACCATGTTTATTCTGCATCTATGGGATTGAGTTTGAATATTCGTTGATCAACAAAGTTA
TATTTGGTGGATACTACTTGAAGGTGCATATACTTTGTGCTCATATATTTAGTTGATATTCTGGATTTTG
AGCTGGACAAATTGATCAAGGTAGTCTAATCTGGTCTGGTTACTAATAAAACTCAAGAGATCACTGTCT
