>Addgene plasmid #50344 | pICH71431 | addgene partial sequence | sequence record 76511 | ColEterm 5'-agctgataccgctcgccgcagccgaacg-3'
AGCGGAAGAGCGCCCAATACGCAAACCGCCTCTCCCCGCGCGTTGGCCGATTCATTAATCACTCTGTGGT
CTCAGCTTACCGCACTGTGTGTGGTTTCTCAAGACCAAGACAGCTAAAGCCTAAAGTCAGAGATCTAATA
TGTGTATTGTTATTCATGACACCACAGCTGCCACTTTTGGTGTTATGATCTGTTTGTAGAAGTAGGAATT
CTTTTTTTTCTACTTAATAATAGCTTAAAGAGCTGTGCAATTTGGTCTGTATTTTTTGTGTATTTTGCAC
TCATTATTTGTGAACAGTTTGAGAACTATTTATTTTCTAAGATTTGTGCACGTATGAACCACTTTTCATC
TATATACCACCATGTTTATTCTGCATCTATGGGATTGAGTTTGAATATTCGTTGATCAACAAAGTTATAT
TTGGTGGATACTACTTGAAGGTGCATATACTTTGTGCTCATATATTTAGTTGATATTCTGGATTTTGAGC
TGGACAAATTGATCAAGGTAGTCTAATCTGGTCTGGTTACTAATAAAACTCAAGAGATCACTGTCTCGCT
TGAGACCACGAAGTGGCTCTTCAGTGGACGAAAGGGCCTCGTGATACGCCTATTTTTATAGGTTAATGTC
ATGATAATAATGGTTTCTTAGACGTCAGGTGGCACTTTTCGGGGAAATGTGCGCGGAACCCCTATTTGTT
TATTTTTCTAAATACATTCAAATATGTATCCGCTCATGAGACAATAACCCTGATAAATGCTTCAATAATA
TTGAAAAAGGAAGAGTATGCGCTCACGCAACTGGTCCAGAACCTTGACCGAACGCAGCGGTG
